Addgene plasmid #78935: PP295
Purpose: Expresses GFP. Figure 3. Strain 1.
Depositing lab: Timothy Lu. Depositing organization: Massachusetts Institute of Technology. Publication: Synthetic biology and microbioreactor platforms for programmable production of biologics at the point-of-care. Perez-Pinera P, Han N, Cleto S, Cao J, Purcell O, Shah KA, Lee K, Ram R, Lu TK. Nat Commun. 2016 Jul 29;7:12211. doi: 10.1038/ncomms12211. PubMed 27470089.
Backbone
  Vector backbone: pPICZ A
  Vector type: Yeast Expression
  Selectable markers: Zeocin
Growth in bacteria
  Bacterial resistance: Bleocin (Zeocin), 50 μg/mL
  Growth temperature: 37°C
  Growth strain: DH5alpha
  Copy number: Unknown
Gene/Insert
  Gene/Insert name: GFP
Terms and licenses: Academic/Nonprofit Terms; Industry Terms: Not Available to Industry
How to cite: PP295 was a gift from Timothy Lu (Addgene plasmid # 78935 ; http://n2t.net/addgene:78935 ; RRID:Addgene_78935)
