[The description below was written by a language model from this plasmid's Addgene catalogue record and pLannotate feature annotations shown in this document.]
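Description:
PP295 is a yeast expression plasmid built on the pPICZ A backbone, a vector family designed for Pichia pastoris, and catalogued as expressing GFP. It replicates in E. coli through a high-copy ColE1/pUC-type origin. Selection in both hosts relies on a single Zeocin resistance cassette: the Sh ble gene (BleoR) sits behind tandem TEF1 (yeast) and EM7 (bacterial) promoters and is closed by the CYC1 terminator. No yeast replication origin is annotated, which is consistent with the usual use of pPICZ vectors as integrating constructs, although the record does not state this.

The feature table shows more than a simple reporter. One transcription unit encodes a fusion containing a fragment of ERT2, the mutated ligand-binding domain of the human estrogen receptor, followed by the VP64 activation domain and ending at an AOX1 terminator. This arrangement is typical of a hormone-responsive synthetic transcription factor, but the roughly 1.1 kb upstream of ERT2, where a promoter and any DNA-binding domain would lie, is unannotated, so these parts cannot be identified from the record. The short groL1 hit in this region is probably a spurious match.

A second unit carries EGFP, followed by a short match to a composite tag that probably reflects a 6xHis stretch, and a second AOX1 terminator. The promoter driving EGFP is also not clearly annotated. Only a very short CUP1 promoter fragment precedes a gap of several hundred bases before the EGFP coding sequence.

The catalogue associates the plasmid with a strain in a study on programmable, point-of-care production of biologics. There it plausibly serves as a fluorescent readout of inducible expression.
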