Features (pLannotate 1.2.2; 14 found; start..end, strand, type, name):
    318..404     -  CDS            groL1 (fragment): CH601_MYCA1 - Also known as groEL1 From Mycobacterium avium (strain 104).
   1504..1521    -  misc_feature   MCS (fragment): pUC18/19 multiple cloning site
   1526..2408    +  CDS            ERT2 (fragment): mutated ligand-binding domain of the human estrogen receptor (Feil et al., 1997)
   2417..2566    +  CDS            VP64: tetrameric repeat of the minimal activation domain of herpes simplex virus VP16 (Beerli et al., 1998)
   2641..2887    +  terminator     AOX1 terminator: Pichia pastoris AOX1; transcription terminator for AOX1
   2894..2912    +  promoter       CUP1 promoter (fragment): S. cerevisiae CUP1; inducible metallothionein promoter, regulated by Cu2+
   3462..4178    +  CDS            EGFP: EGFP is a basic (constitutively fluorescent) green fluorescent protein published in 1996, derived from Aequorea victoria. It is reported to be a rapidly-maturing weak dimer with moderate acid sensitivity.
   4248..4265    +  CDS            capTEV™ (fragment): composite tag for in vivo biotinylation, TEV protease cleavage, and 6xHis tagging
   4289..4535    +  terminator     AOX1 terminator: Pichia pastoris AOX1; transcription terminator for AOX1
   4550..4961    +  promoter       TEF1 promoter: S. cerevisiae TEF1; promoter for EF-1α
   4969..5016    +  promoter       EM7 promoter: synthetic bacterial promoter&nbsp
   5035..5409    +  CDS            BleoR: antibiotic-binding protein; Sh ble from Streptoalloteichus hindustanus; confers resistance to bleomycin, phleomycin, and Zeocin™
   5475..5722    +  terminator     CYC1 terminator: S. cerevisiae CYC1; transcription terminator for CYC1
   5797..223     -  rep_origin     ori (across the origin): high-copy-number ColE1/pMB1/pBR322/pUC origin of replication
>Addgene plasmid #78935 | PP295 | depositor full sequence | sequence record 147679 | PP295 sequence 6162 bps
GATTAGCAGAGCGAGGTATGTAGGCGGTGCTACAGAGTTCTTGAAGTGGTGGCCTAACTACGGCTACACT
AGAAGGACAGTATTTGGTATCTGCGCTCTGCTGAAGCCAGTTACCTTCGGAAAAAGAGTTGGTAGCTCTT
GATCCGGCAAACAAACCACCGCTGGTAGCGGTGGTTTTTTTGTTTGCAAGCAGCAGATTACGCGCAGAAA
AAAAGGATCTCAAGAAGATCCTTTGATCTTTTCTACGGGGTCTGACGCTCAGTGGAACGAAAACTCACGT
TAAGGGATTTTGGTCATGAGATCAGATCTGAGCTCGTTTGGCCGTGGCCGTGCTCGTCCTCGTCGGCCGG
CTTGTCGACGACGGCGGTCTCCGTCGTCAGGATCATCCGGGCCACAAGCTTGCTGACAGAAGCCTCAAGA
AAAAAAAAATTCTTCTTCGACTATGCTGGAGGCAGAGATGATCGAGCCGGTAGTTAACTATATATAGCTA
AATTGGTTCCATCACCTCGAGTCAGCATCTGGTTACGTAACTCTGGCAACCAGTAACACGCTTAAGGTTT
GGAACAACACTAAACTACCTTGCGGTACTACCATTGACACTACACATCCTTAATTCCAATCCTGTCTGGC
CTCCTTCACCTTTTAACCATCTTGCCCATTCCAACTCGTGTCAGATTGCGTATCAAGTGAAAAAAAAAAA
ATTTTAAAATCTTTAACCCAATCAGGTAATAACTGTCGCCTCTTTTATCTGCCGCACTGCATGAGGTGTC
CCCTTAGTGGGAAAGAGTACTGAGCCAACCCTGGAGGACAGCAAGGGAAAAATACCTACAACTTGCTTCA
TAATGGTCGTAAAAACAATCCTTGTCGGATATAAGTGTTGTAGACTGTCCCTTATCCTCTGCGATGTTCT
TCCTCTCAAAGTTTGCGATTTCTCTCTATCAGAATTGCCATCAAGAGACTCAGGACTAATTTCGCAGTCC
CACACGCACTCGTACATGATTGGCTGAAATTTCCCTAAAGAATTTCTTTTTCACGAAAATTTTTTTTTAC
ACAAGATTTTCAGCAGATATAAAATGGAGAGCAGGACCTCCGCTGTGACTCTTCTTTTTTTTCTTTTATT
CTCACTACATACATTTTAGTTATTCGCCAACGGCAACTAGTAAAAATGCGCGGAGCTCCTAAGAAAAAGC
GCAAAGTCCGGCCGGCATCTAGACCCGGGGAGCGCCCCTTCCAGTGTCGCATTTGCATGCGGAACTTTTC
GCGCCAGGACAGGCTTGACAGGCATACCCGTACTCATACCGGTGAAAAACCGTTTCAGTGTCGGATCTGT
ATGCGAAATTTCTCCCAGAAGGAGCACTTGGCGGGGCATCTACGTACGCACACCGGCGAGAAGCCATTCC
AATGCCGAATATGCATGCGCAACTTCAGTCGCCGCGACAACCTGAACCGGCACCTAAAAACCCACCTGAG
GAACATATGCGGCGGAGGCACACCTGCAGCTGCGTCGACTCTAGAGGATCCATCTGCTGGAGACATGAGA
GCTGCCAACCTTTGGCCAAGCCCGCTCATGATCAAACGCTCTAAGAAGAACAGCCTGGCCTTGTCCCTGA
CGGCCGACCAGATGGTCAGTGCCTTGTTGGATGCTGAGCCCCCCATACTCTATTCCGAGTATGATCCTAC
CAGACCCTTCAGTGAAGCTTCGATGATGGGCTTACTGACCAACCTGGCAGACAGGGAGCTGGTTCACATG
ATCAACTGGGCGAAGAGGGTGCCAGGCTTTGTGGATTTGACCCTCCATGATCAGGTCCACCTTCTAGAAT
GTGCCTGGCTAGAGATCCTGATGATTGGTCTCGTCTGGCGCTCCATGGAGCACCCAGTGAAGCTACTGTT
TGCTCCTAACTTGCTCTTGGACAGGAACCAGGGAAAATGTGTAGAGGGCATGGTGGAGATCTTCGACATG
CTGCTGGCTACATCATCTCGGTTCCGCATGATGAATCTGCAGGGAGAGGAGTTTGTGTGCCTCAAATCTA
TTATTTTGCTTAATTCTGGAGTGTACACATTTCTGTCCAGCACCCTGAAGTCTCTGGAAGAGAAGGACCA
TATCCACCGAGTCCTGGACAAGATCACAGACACTTTGATCCACCTGATGGCCAAGGCAGGCCTGACCCTG
CAGCAGCAGCACCAGCGGCTGGCCCAGCTCCTCCTCATCCTCTCCCACATCAGGCACATGAGTAACAAAG
GCATGGAGCATCTGTACAGCATGAAGTGCAAGAACGTGGTGCCCCTCTATGACCTGCTGCTGGAGATGCT
GGACGCCCACCGCCTACATGCGCCCACTAGCCGTGGAGGGGCATCCGTGGAGGAGACGGACCAAAGCCAC
TTGGCCACTGCGGGCTCTACTTCATCGCCTAGGGCCGACGCGCTGGACGATTTCGATCTCGACATGCTGG
GTTCTGATGCCCTCGATGACTTTGACCTGGATATGTTGGGAAGCGACGCATTGGATGACTTTGATCTGGA
CATGCTCGGCTCCGATGCTCTGGACGATTTCGATCTCGATATGTTAATTAACTACCCGTACGACGTTCCG
GACTACGCTTCTTGAGGTACCATCGGTAGACCGGTCTTGCTAGATTCTAATCAAGAGGATGTCAGAATGC
CATTTGCCTGAGAGATGCAGGCTTCATTTTTGATACTTTTTTATTTGTAACCTATATAGTATAGGATTTT
TTTTGTCATTTTGTTTCTTCTCGTACGAGCTTGCTCCTGATCAGCCTATCTCGCAGCTGATGAATATCTT
GTGGTAGGGGTTTGGGAAAATCATTCGAGTTTGATGTTTTTCTTGGTATTTCCCACTCCTCTTCAGAGTA
CAGAAGATTAAGTGAGAGCTAGCATATCATATAGAAGTCATCGCGGCAGATCAATTCATCAGTCAGAATA
GGGGTATTGTGAATTTACTACTATTAATAGAAGTGAGGATTTACAATTGGTTACTGTTCAAAGTTCAATC
GGAGTTCGTATTCAATTGTTGCTGGAAGCTGCTCACCAGTCAGAGTAAGGGTGCACCGGATGGGCCGTTC
CCCCATCTATCGGTGTCAGAATCTGTGTGAATGGGGCCGAATTTATCAACAGATCCGAGGACATAGAAGT
TATCGAGTCCACTCACCAGTCTGAATAAGGGTACACTCCTCCAATCGATGTGACTTCAATTGGGGTGAGA
ATCGGAACCAGGAGAGTGTCATCATCAATCGGAGTGAGGATACCCTATGGCGCGCCACCCTATGGCATGC
ATGTGCTCTGTATGTATATAAAACTCTTGTTTTCTTCTTTTCTCTAAATATTCTTTCCTTATACATTAGG
TCCTTTGTAGCATAAATTACTATACTTCTATAGACACGCAAACACAAATACACACACTAAATTACCGGAT
CAATTCGAAGCTTAAATCGAAACGCGAATTCATGGTGAGCAAGGGCGAGGAGCTGTTCACCGGGGTGGTG
CCCATCCTGGTCGAGCTGGACGGCGACGTAAACGGCCACAAGTTCAGCGTGTCCGGCGAGGGCGAGGGCG
ATGCCACCTACGGCAAGCTGACCCTGAAGTTCATCTGCACCACCGGCAAGCTGCCCGTGCCCTGGCCCAC
CCTCGTGACCACCCTGACCTACGGCGTGCAGTGCTTCAGCCGCTACCCCGACCACATGAAGCAGCACGAC
TTCTTCAAGTCCGCCATGCCCGAAGGCTACGTCCAGGAGCGCACCATCTTCTTCAAGGACGACGGCAACT
ACAAGACCCGCGCCGAGGTGAAGTTCGAGGGCGACACCCTGGTGAACCGCATCGAGCTGAAGGGCATCGA
CTTCAAGGAGGACGGCAACATCCTGGGGCACAAGCTGGAGTACAACTACAACAGCCACAACGTCTATATC
ATGGCCGACAAGCAGAAGAACGGCATCAAGGTGAACTTCAAGATCCGCCACAACATCGAGGACGGCAGCG
TGCAGCTCGCCGACCACTACCAGCAGAACACCCCCATCGGCGACGGCCCCGTGCTGCTGCCCGACAACCA
CTACCTGAGCACCCAGAGCGCCCTGAGCAAAGACCCCAACGAGAAGCGCGATCACATGGTCCTGCTGGAG
TTCGTGACCGCCGCCGGGATCACTCTCGGCATGGACGAGCTGTACAAGGCCGCGGCGGCCGCCAGCTTTC
TAGAACAAAAACTCATCTCAGAAGAGGATCTGAATAGCGCCGTCGACCATCATCATCATCATCATTGACC
GGTCTTGCTAGATTCTAATCAAGAGGATGTCAGAATGCCATTTGCCTGAGAGATGCAGGCTTCATTTTTG
ATACTTTTTTATTTGTAACCTATATAGTATAGGATTTTTTTTGTCATTTTGTTTCTTCTCGTACGAGCTT
GCTCCTGATCAGCCTATCTCGCAGCTGATGAATATCTTGTGGTAGGGGTTTGGGAAAATCATTCGAGTTT
GATGTTTTTCTTGGTATTTCCCACTCCTCTTCAGAGTACAGAAGATTAAGTGAGACCTTCGTTTGTGCGG
ATCCCCCACACACCATAGCTTCAAAATGTTTCTACTCCTTTTTTACTCTTCCAGATTTTCTCGGACTCCG
CGCATCGCCGTACCACTTCAAAACACCCAAGCACAGCATACTAAATTTTCCCTCTTTCTTCCTCTAGGGT
GTCGTTAATTACCCGTACTAAAGGTTTGGAAAAGAAAAAAGAGACCGCCTCGTTTCTTTTTCTTCGTCGA
AAAAGGCAATAAAAATTTTTATCACGTTTCTTTTTCTTGAAATTTTTTTTTTTAGTTTTTTTCTCTTTCA
GTGACCTCCATTGATATTTAAGTTAATAAACGGTCTTCAATTTCTCAAGTTTCAGTTTCATTTTTCTTGT
TCTATTACAACTTTTTTTACTTCTTGTTCATTAGAAAGAAAGCATAGCAATCTAATCTAAGGGGCGGTGT
TGACAATTAATCATCGGCATAGTATATCGGCATAGTATAATACGACAAGGTGAGGAACTAAACCATGGCC
AAGTTGACCAGTGCCGTTCCGGTGCTCACCGCGCGCGACGTCGCCGGAGCGGTCGAGTTCTGGACCGACC
GGCTCGGGTTCTCCCGGGACTTCGTGGAGGACGACTTCGCCGGTGTGGTCCGGGACGACGTGACCCTGTT
CATCAGCGCGGTCCAGGACCAGGTGGTGCCGGACAACACCCTGGCCTGGGTGTGGGTGCGCGGCCTGGAC
GAGCTGTACGCCGAGTGGTCGGAGGTCGTGTCCACGAACTTCCGGGACGCCTCCGGGCCGGCCATGACCG
AGATCGGCGAGCAGCCGTGGGGGCGGGAGTTCGCCCTGCGCGACCCGGCCGGCAACTGCGTGCACTTCGT
GGCCGAGGAGCAGGACTGACACGTCCGACGGCGGCCCACGGGTCCCAGGCCTCGGAGATCCGTCCCCCTT
TTCCTTTGTCGATATCATGTAATTAGTTATGTCACGCTTACATTCACGCCCTCCCCCCACATCCGCTCTA
ACCGAAAAGGAAGGAGTTAGACAACCTGAAGTCTAGGTCCCTATTTATTTTTTTATAGTTATGTTAGTAT
TAAGAACGTTATTTATATTTCAAATTTTTCTTTTTTTTCTGTACAGACGCGTGTACGCATGTAACATTAT
ACTGAAAACCTTGCTTGAGAAGGTTTTGGGACGCTCGAAGGCTTTAATTTGCAAGCTGGAGACCAACATG
TGAGCAAAAGGCCAGCAAAAGGCCAGGAACCGTAAAAAGGCCGCGTTGCTGGCGTTTTTCCATAGGCTCC
GCCCCCCTGACGAGCATCACAAAAATCGACGCTCAAGTCAGAGGTGGCGAAACCCGACAGGACTATAAAG
ATACCAGGCGTTTCCCCCTGGAAGCTCCCTCGTGCGCTCTCCTGTTCCGACCCTGCCGCTTACCGGATAC
CTGTCCGCCTTTCTCCCTTCGGGAAGCGTGGCGCTTTCTCAATGCTCACGCTGTAGGTATCTCAGTTCGG
TGTAGGTCGTTCGCTCCAAGCTGGGCTGTGTGCACGAACCCCCCGTTCAGCCCGACCGCTGCGCCTTATC
CGGTAACTATCGTCTTGAGTCCAACCCGGTAAGACACGACTTATCGCCACTGGCAGCAGCCACTGGTAAC
AG
