>Addgene plasmid #78935 | PP295 | addgene partial sequence | sequence record 153547 | EGFP-N 5'-CGTCGCCGTCCAGCTCGACCAG-3'
CCATGAATTCGCGTTTCGATTTAAGCTTCGAATTGATCCGGTAATTTAGTGTGTGTATTTGTGTTTGCGT
GTCTATAGAAGTATAGTAATTTATGCTACAAAGGACCTAATGTATAAGGAAAGAATATTTAGAGAAAAGA
AGAAAACAAGAGTTTTATATACATACAGAGCACATGCATGCCATAGGGTGGCGCGCCATAGGGTATCCTC
ACTCCGATTGATGATGACACTCTCCTGGTTCCGATTCTCACCCCAATTGAAGTCACATCGATTGGAGGAG
TGTACCCTTATTCAGACTGGTGAGTGGACTCGATAACTTCTATGTCCTCGGATCTGTTGATAAATTCGGC
CCCATTCACACAGATTCTGACACCGATAGATGGGGGAACGGCCCATCCGGTGCACCCTTACTCTGACTGG
TGAGCAGCTTCCAGCAACAATTGAATACGAACTCCGATTGAACTTTGAACAGTAACCAATTGTAAATCCT
CACTTCTATTAATAGTAGTAAATTCACAATACCCCTATTCTGACTGATGAATTGATCTGCCGCGATGACT
TCTATATGATATGCTAGCTCTCACTTAATCTTCTGTACTCTGAAGAGGAGTGGGAAATACCAAGAAAAAC
ATCAAACTCGAATGATTTTCCCAAACCCCTACCACAAGATATTCATCAGCTGCGAGATAGGCTGATCAGG
AGCAAGCTCGTACGAGAAGAAACAAAATGACAAAAAAAATCCTATACTATATAGGTTACAAATAAAAAAG
TATCAAAAATGAAGCCTGCATCTCTCAGGCAAATGGCATTCTGACATCCTCTTGATTAGAATCTAGCAAG
ACCGGTCTACCGATGGTACCTCA
